>Addgene plasmid #49496 | flag-hKLF6 P149S (1008) | addgene partial sequence | sequence record 79639 | T7 5'-TAATACGACTCACTATAGGG-3'
CCACCATGGATTACAAGGACGACGACGATAAGATCTGTCGACGGTACCCCGGGGAATTCGCCCTTGGGCT
CCGTCCAACCCGGCCCGACATGGACGTGCTCCCCATGTGCAGCATCTTCCAGGAGCTCCAGATCGTGCAC
GAGACCGGCTACTTCTCGGCGCTGCCGTCTCTGGAGGAGTACTGGCAACAGACCTGCCTAGAGCTGGAAC
GTTACCTCCAGAGCGAGCCCTGCTATGTTTCAGCCTCAGAAATCAAATTTGACAGCCAGGAAGATCTGTG
GACCAAAATCATTCTGGCTCGGGAGAAAAAGGAGGAATCCGAACTGAAGATATCTTCCAGTCCTCCAGAG
GACACTCTCATCAGCCCGAGCTTTTGTTACAACTTAGAGACCAACAGCCTGAACTCAGATGTCAGCAGCG
AATCCTCTGACAGCTCCGAGGAACTTTCTCCCACGGCCAAGTTTACCTCCGACCCCATTGGCGAAGTTTT
GGTCAGCTCGGGAAAATTGAGCTCCTCTGTCACCTCCACGCCTTCATCTTCTCCGGAACTGAGCAGGGAA
CCTTCTCAACTGTGGGGTTGCGTGCCCGGGGAGCTGCCCTCGCCAGGGAAGGTGCGCAGCGGGACTTCGG
GGAAGCCAGGTGACAAGGGAAATGGCGATGCCTCCCCCGACGGCAGGAGGAGGGTGCACCGGTGCCACTT
TAACGGCTGCAGGAAAGTTTACACCAAAAGCTCCCACTTGAAAGCACACCAGCGGACGCACACAGGAGAA
AAGCCTTACAGATGCTCATGGGAAGGGTGTGAGTGGCGTTTTGCAAGAAGTGATGAGTTAACCAGGCACT
TCCGAAAGCACACCGGGG
