[The description below was written by a language model from this plasmid's Addgene catalogue record.]
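Description:
flag-hKLF6 P149S (1008) is a mammalian expression plasmid built on the pCI-neo backbone (5,472 bp without insert). It is propagated in E. coli under ampicillin selection and is recorded as low copy. For mammalian cells it carries a neomycin resistance marker, so transfected cells can be selected with G418 and stable lines can be established in addition to transient expression.

The insert is human KLF6 (Kruppel-like factor 6, also known by aliases such as COPEB, CPBP and ZF9), a zinc-finger transcription factor, carrying a single amino-acid substitution of proline 149 to serine. Expression is driven by the CMV promoter, which gives strong constitutive transcription in most mammalian cell types. A Flag epitope is fused to the N terminus of the protein, allowing the mutant to be detected or immunoprecipitated with anti-Flag antibodies and distinguished from endogenous KLF6. The insert was introduced by restriction enzyme cloning, but the 5′ and 3′ sites used are not recorded, and the insert size is not given. No feature table accompanies the record, so other backbone elements cannot be confirmed from it.

The associated publication concerns phosphorylation of the KLF6 tumor suppressor by GSK3beta and how this promotes KLF6 transactivation of p21. In that context the construct serves to express the P149S variant in cultured mammalian cells, presumably for comparison with wild-type KLF6 in functional assays. The record does not state the specific rationale for this substitution or its effect on the protein.
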