Addgene plasmid #49496: flag-hKLF6 P149S (1008)
Purpose: expresses human Flag tagged KLF6 with P149S mutation
Depositing lab: Scott Friedman. Depositing organization: Icahn School of Medicine at Mount Sinai. Publication: GSK3beta phosphorylation of the KLF6 tumor suppressor promotes its transactivation of p21. Lang UE, Kocabayoglu P, Cheng GZ, Ghiassi-Nejad Z, Munoz U, Vetter D, Eckstein DA, Hannivoort RA, Walsh MJ, Friedman SL. Oncogene. 2012 Oct 22. doi: 10.1038/onc.2012.457. PubMed 23085750.
Backbone
  Vector backbone: pCI-neo
  Backbone manufacturer: Promega
  Backbone size w/o insert (bp): 5472
  Vector type: Mammalian Expression
  Selectable markers: Neomycin (select with G418)
Growth in bacteria
  Bacterial resistance: Ampicillin, 100 μg/mL
  Growth temperature: 37°C
  Growth strain: DH5alpha
  Copy number: Low Copy
Gene/Insert
  Gene/Insert name: KFL6-P149S (alt names: Kruppel-like factor 6; KFL6)
  Species: H. sapiens (human)
  Mutation: P149S
  Entrez Gene: KLF6 (a.k.a. BCD1, CBA1, COPEB, CPBP, GBF, PAC1, ST12, ZF9)
  Promoter: CMV
  Tag / fusion protein: Flag (N terminal on insert)
  Cloning method: Restriction Enzyme; 5′ cloning site unknown (unknown if destroyed); 3′ cloning site unknown (unknown if destroyed)
  Sequencing primers: 5′ T7; 3′ EBV-rev
Terms and licenses: Academic/Nonprofit Terms; Industry Terms: Not Available to Industry
How to cite: flag-hKLF6 P149S (1008) was a gift from Scott Friedman (Addgene plasmid # 49496 ; http://n2t.net/addgene:49496 ; RRID:Addgene_49496)
